Addgene plasmid #194203: pcDNA3.1+KDM5B-AS1
Purpose: Expresses lncRNA KDM5B-AS1
Depositing lab: Ralf Brandes & Matthias Leisegang. Depositing organization: Goethe-Universitaet Frankfurt am Main.
Backbone
  Vector backbone: pcDNA3.1+
  Vector type: Mammalian Expression
Growth in bacteria
  Bacterial resistance: Ampicillin, 100 μg/mL
  Growth temperature: 37°C
  Growth strain: DH5alpha
  Copy number: High Copy
Gene/Insert
  Gene/Insert name: KDM5B-AS1 (alt name: PCAT6)
  Species: H. sapiens (human)
  Entrez Gene: PCAT6 (a.k.a. KDM5B-AS1, KDM5BAS1, PCAN-R1, ncRNA-a2, onco-lncRNA-96)
  Promoter: CMV
  Cloning method: Restriction Enzyme; 5′ cloning site Unknown (unknown if destroyed)
Terms and licenses: Academic/Nonprofit Terms; Industry Terms: Not Available to Industry
How to cite: pcDNA3.1+KDM5B-AS1 was a gift from Ralf Brandes & Matthias Leisegang (Addgene plasmid # 194203 ; http://n2t.net/addgene:194203 ; RRID:Addgene_194203)
