[The description below was written by a language model from this plasmid's Addgene catalogue record and pLannotate feature annotations shown in this document.]
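Description:
pcDNA3.1+KDM5B-AS1 is a mammalian expression plasmid built on the pcDNA3.1+ backbone that drives transcription of the human long non-coding RNA KDM5B-AS1, also known as PCAT6. The sequenced construct is about 6.1 kb. In bacteria it is maintained as a high-copy plasmid through a ColE1/pUC-type origin and selected with ampicillin via the β-lactamase gene and its own promoter. An f1 phage origin is also present, which in principle allows single-stranded DNA production.

The lncRNA insert is placed downstream of the human cytomegalovirus immediate early enhancer and promoter, which gives strong constitutive transcription in many mammalian cell types, and upstream of the bovine growth hormone polyadenylation signal, which terminates and polyadenylates the transcript. The annotation software did not label the insert itself, but the unannotated interval between the T7 promoter and the bGH poly(A) signal, roughly 0.8 kb, is where it is expected to lie. The T7 promoter just upstream could also support in vitro transcription of the RNA. The insert was introduced by restriction cloning, although the sites used are not recorded. A second cassette, consisting of the SV40 early promoter, the Tn5 neomycin phosphotransferase gene and the SV40 poly(A) signal, allows G418 selection of stably transfected cells. Short hits to an HIV-1 LTR, ble, lacI and bom, along with the lac promoter and operator remnants, are backbone fragments or sequence-similarity matches with no evident functional role here. The plasmid is intended for overexpression of KDM5B-AS1 in mammalian cells by transient or stable transfection.
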