Features (pLannotate 1.2.2; 19 found; start..end, strand, type, name):
     28..80      -  misc_feature   bom (fragment): basis of mobility region from pBR322
    235..614     +  enhancer       CMV enhancer: human cytomegalovirus immediate early enhancer
    615..818     +  promoter       CMV promoter: human cytomegalovirus (CMV) immediate early promoter
    814..847     +  LTR            5' LTR (truncated) (fragment): truncated 5' long terminal repeat (LTR) from HIV-1
    863..881     +  promoter       T7 promoter: promoter for bacteriophage T7 RNA polymerase
   1707..1931    +  polyA_signal   bGH poly(A) signal: bovine growth hormone polyadenylation signal
   1935..1956    +  promoter       SV40 promoter (fragment): SV40 enhancer and early promoter
   1977..2405    +  rep_origin     f1 ori (sequence partly withheld): f1 bacteriophage origin of replication; arrow indicates direction of (+) strand synthesis
   2419..2748    +  promoter       SV40 promoter: SV40 enhancer and early promoter
   2815..3609    +  CDS            NeoR/KanR: aminoglycoside phosphotransferase from Tn5; aph(3')-II (or nptII); confers resistance to neomycin, kanamycin, and G418 (Geneticin®)
   3630..3788    +  CDS            ble (fragment): BLE_KLEPN - Experimental evidence at protein level: Swiss-Prot protein existence level 1. Binding protein with a strong affinity to the bleomycin family of antibiotics. Binds to CL990; an antimitotic-antibiotic compound. From Klebsiella pneumoniae.
   3783..3904    +  polyA_signal   SV40 poly(A) signal: SV40 polyadenylation signal
   3977..3993    -  protein_bind   lac operator: The lac repressor binds to the lac operator to inhibit transcription in E. coli. This inhibition can be relieved by adding lactose or isopropyl-β-D-thiogalactopyranoside (IPTG). lac repressor encoded by lacI
   4001..4031    -  promoter       lac promoter: promoter for the E. coli lac operon
   4046..4067    -  protein_bind   CAP binding site: CAP binding activates transcription in the presence of cAMP. E. coli catabolite activator protein
   4080..4172    -  CDS            lacI (fragment): lac repressor; lacI; The lac repressor binds to the lac operator to inhibit transcription in E. coli. This inhibition can be relieved by adding lactose or isopropyl-β-D-thiogalactopyranoside (IPTG).
   4355..4943    -  rep_origin     ori: high-copy-number ColE1/pMB1/pBR322/pUC origin of replication
   5114..5974    -  CDS            AmpR: β-lactamase; bla; confers resistance to ampicillin, carbenicillin, and related antibiotics
   5975..6079    -  promoter       AmpR promoter: bla
>Addgene plasmid #194203 | pcDNA3.1+KDM5B-AS1 | addgene full sequence | sequence record 381779 | Addgene NGS Result
GACGGATCGGGAGATCTCCCGATCCCCTATGGTGCACTCTCAGTACAATCTGCTCTGATGCCGCATAGTT
AAGCCAGTATCTGCTCCCTGCTTGTGTGTTGGAGGTCGCTGAGTAGTGCGCGAGCAAAATTTAAGCTACA
ACAAGGCAAGGCTTGACCGACAATTGCATGAAGAATCTGCTTAGGGTTAGGCGTTTTGCGCTGCTTCGCG
ATGTACGGGCCAGATATACGCGTTGACATTGATTATTGACTAGTTATTAATAGTAATCAATTACGGGGTC
ATTAGTTCATAGCCCATATATGGAGTTCCGCGTTACATAACTTACGGTAAATGGCCCGCCTGGCTGACCG
CCCAACGACCCCCGCCCATTGACGTCAATAATGACGTATGTTCCCATAGTAACGCCAATAGGGACTTTCC
ATTGACGTCAATGGGTGGAGTATTTACGGTAAACTGCCCACTTGGCAGTACATCAAGTGTATCATATGCC
AAGTACGCCCCCTATTGACGTCAATGACGGTAAATGGCCCGCCTGGCATTATGCCCAGTACATGACCTTA
TGGGACTTTCCTACTTGGCAGTACATCTACGTATTAGTCATCGCTATTACCATGGTGATGCGGTTTTGGC
AGTACATCAATGGGCGTGGATAGCGGTTTGACTCACGGGGATTTCCAAGTCTCCACCCCATTGACGTCAA
TGGGAGTTTGTTTTGGCACCAAAATCAACGGGACTTTCCAAAATGTCGTAACAACTCCGCCCCATTGACG
CAAATGGGCGGTAGGCGTGTACGGTGGGAGGTCTATATAAGCAGAGCTCTCTGGCTAACTAGAGAACCCA
CTGCTTACTGGCTTATCGAAATTAATACGACTCACTATAGGGAGACCCAAGCTGGCTAGCGTTTAAACTT
AAGCTTGACGCCCCAGAGGCCGGACCTGGGCAACCCCAGCCTGGAGGTGCCGGGGCCGGAGCTCCCAGAG
GGCTGGGTGCGAGGCCTAGGCGGGGTCAGGTTCGGGTTCCTAGGCCATAGCGGAGCTGCAGCCCAGGCGG
CCGGAGCGGAACCCAGCCCCGCTCCGAGTGCCACGTCTCCAGGAACCCCCTCCTTACTCTTGGACAACAC
TCCGCCCCCGCCCGGGCCTCCGTCCCCCAAACCGCCCTCATTTGTGCAGCGCCAGATCCTTCGGACACAT
CCCTAGGTGTCTCCATCCTCATTCGGTCCATCCAACTCCCAGACCTCACGTCAACCGGCTGCACCCCACT
TTCCAGCCTGCGCCCCAGATCTGCAGCCTTCGCCCCTAGATACACCCGCCTGGTGATGAGGCGCTCCTCG
CGTTCCTTCCGGGCTCCAGGTGTCCGTGAGCCTCCCTTCCGCCCTGGCCTCCGGTCTCTGCCTTGCTCGT
GCTTCTACCACCACCCTTCCCCTCCCAACCCGGTGGATCCTCTCGTCTCCCCCAGTCTCCAGTGCACCGG
CTTTCCCTCGTCCTCTGCGCAGTCCATCTCAGCTCATCTCTCCAATGCCATCATCTCTCCTCACCATCTC
TCGGTGCCCTGGAATGTTTGCTGTCAGATGTCCCCTGTGAAACCCACAAACGCTTGCGATTTGGCCTCCT
TGTTTTATTTTGTGTAGTCCTACAACGTCTTGTTACTACCCCCTATTACAACACTTATAACTCAGGGGCC
CGTTTAAACCCGCTGATCAGCCTCGACTGTGCCTTCTAGTTGCCAGCCATCTGTTGTTTGCCCCTCCCCC
GTGCCTTCCTTGACCCTGGAAGGTGCCACTCCCACTGTCCTTTCCTAATAAAATGAGGAAATTGCATCGC
ATTGTCTGAGTAGGTGTCATTCTATTCTGGGGGGTGGGGTGGGGCAGGACAGCAAGGGGGAGGATTGGGA
AGACAATAGCAGGCATGCTGGGGATGCGGTGGGCTCTATGGCTTCTGAGGCGGAAAGAACCAGCTGGGGC
TCTAGGGGGTATCCCC
[124 nt withheld, positions 1977-2100]
C
[91 nt withheld, positions 2102-2192]
A
[49 nt withheld, positions 2194-2242]
CCTTTGACGTTGGAGTCCACGTTCTTT
[37 nt withheld, positions 2270-2306]
ACCCTATCTCGGTCTATTCTTTTGATTTATAAGGGATTTTGCCGATTTCGGCCTATTGGTTAAAAAATGA
GCTGATTTAACAAAAATTTAACGCGAATTAATTCTGTGGAATGTGTGTCAGTTAGGGTGTGGAAAGTCCC
CAGGCTCCCCAGCAGGCAGAAGTATGCAAAGCATGCATCTCAATTAGTCAGCAACCAGGTGTGGAAAGTC
CCCAGGCTCCCCAGCAGGCAGAAGTATGCAAAGCATGCATCTCAATTAGTCAGCAACCATAGTCCCGCCC
CTAACTCCGCCCATCCCGCCCCTAACTCCGCCCAGTTCCGCCCATTCTCCGCCCCATGGCTGACTAATTT
TTTTTATTTATGCAGAGGCCGAGGCCGCCTCTGCCTCTGAGCTATTCCAGAAGTAGTGAGGAGGCTTTTT
TGGAGGCCTAGGCTTTTGCAAAAAGCTCCCGGGAGCTTGTATATCCATTTTCGGATCTGATCAAGAGACA
GGATGAGGATCGTTTCGCATGATTGAACAAGATGGATTGCACGCAGGTTCTCCGGCCGCTTGGGTGGAGA
GGCTATTCGGCTATGACTGGGCACAACAGACAATCGGCTGCTCTGATGCCGCCGTGTTCCGGCTGTCAGC
GCAGGGGCGCCCGGTTCTTTTTGTCAAGACCGACCTGTCCGGTGCCCTGAATGAACTGCAGGACGAGGCA
GCGCGGCTATCGTGGCTGGCCACGACGGGCGTTCCTTGCGCAGCTGTGCTCGACGTTGTCACTGAAGCGG
GAAGGGACTGGCTGCTATTGGGCGAAGTGCCGGGGCAGGATCTCCTGTCATCTCACCTTGCTCCTGCCGA
GAAAGTATCCATCATGGCTGATGCAATGCGGCGGCTGCATACGCTTGATCCGGCTACCTGCCCATTCGAC
CACCAAGCGAAACATCGCATCGAGCGAGCACGTACTCGGATGGAAGCCGGTCTTGTCGATCAGGATGATC
TGGACGAAGAGCATCAGGGGCTCGCGCCAGCCGAACTGTTCGCCAGGCTCAAGGCGCGCATGCCCGACGG
CGAGGATCTCGTCGTGACCCATGGCGATGCCTGCTTGCCGAATATCATGGTGGAAAATGGCCGCTTTTCT
GGATTCATCGACTGTGGCCGGCTGGGTGTGGCGGACCGCTATCAGGGCATAGCGTTGGCTACCCGTGATA
TTGCTGAAGAGCTTGGCGGCGAATGGGCTGACCGCTTCCTCGTGCTTTACGGTATCGCCGCTCCCGATTC
GCAGCGCATCGCCTTCTATCGCCTTCTTGACGAGTTCTTCTGAGCGGGACTCTGGGGTTCGAAATGACCG
ACCAAGCGACGCCCAACCTGCCATCACGAGATTTCGATTCCACCGCCGCCTTCTATGAAAGGTTGGGCTT
CGGAATCGTTTTCCGGGACGCCGGCTGGATGATCCTCCAGCGCGGGGATCTCATGCTGGAGTTCTTCGCC
CACCCCAACTTGTTTATTGCAGCTTATAATGGTTACAAATAAAGCAATAGCATCACAAATTTCACAAATA
AAGCATTTTTTTCACTGCATTCTAGTTGTGGTTTGTCCAAACTCATCAATGTATCTTATCATGTCTGTAT
ACCGTCGACCTCTAGCTAGAGCTTGGCGTAATCATGGTCATAGCTGTTTCCTGTGTGAAATTGTTATCCG
CTCACAATTCCACACAACATACGAGCCGGAAGCATAAAGTGTAAAGCCTGGGGTGCCTAATGAGTGAGCT
AACTCACATTAATTGCGTTGCGCTCACTGCCCGCTTTCCAGTCGGGAAACCTGTCGTGCCAGCTGCATTA
ATGAATCGGCCAACGCGCGGGGAGAGGCGGTTTGCGTATTGGGCGCTCTTCCGCTTCCTCGCTCACTGAC
TCGCTGCGCTCGGTCGTTCGGCTGCGGCGAGCGGTATCAGCTCACTCAAAGGCGGTAATACGGTTATCCA
CAGAATCAGGGGATAACGCAGGAAAGAACATGTGAGCAAAAGGCCAGCAAAAGGCCAGGAACCGTAAAAA
GGCCGCGTTGCTGGCGTTTTTCCATAGGCTCCGCCCCCCTGACGAGCATCACAAAAATCGACGCTCAAGT
CAGAGGTGGCGAAACCCGACAGGACTATAAAGATACCAGGCGTTTCCCCCTGGAAGCTCCCTCGTGCGCT
CTCCTGTTCCGACCCTGCCGCTTACCGGATACCTGTCCGCCTTTCTCCCTTCGGGAAGCGTGGCGCTTTC
TCATAGCTCACGCTGTAGGTATCTCAGTTCGGTGTAGGTCGTTCGCTCCAAGCTGGGCTGTGTGCACGAA
CCCCCCGTTCAGCCCGACCGCTGCGCCTTATCCGGTAACTATCGTCTTGAGTCCAACCCGGTAAGACACG
ACTTATCGCCACTGGCAGCAGCCACTGGTAACAGGATTAGCAGAGCGAGGTATGTAGGCGGTGCTACAGA
GTTCTTGAAGTGGTGGCCTAACTACGGCTACACTAGAAGAACAGTATTTGGTATCTGCGCTCTGCTGAAG
CCAGTTACCTTCGGAAAAAGAGTTGGTAGCTCTTGATCCGGCAAACAAACCACCGCTGGTAGCGGTGGTT
TTTTTGTTTGCAAGCAGCAGATTACGCGCAGAAAAAAAGGATCTCAAGAAGATCCTTTGATCTTTTCTAC
GGGGTCTGACGCTCAGTGGAACGAAAACTCACGTTAAGGGATTTTGGTCATGAGATTATCAAAAAGGATC
TTCACCTAGATCCTTTTAAATTAAAAATGAAGTTTTAAATCAATCTAAAGTATATATGAGTAAACTTGGT
CTGACAGTTACCAATGCTTAATCAGTGAGGCACCTATCTCAGCGATCTGTCTATTTCGTTCATCCATAGT
TGCCTGACTCCCCGTCGTGTAGATAACTACGATACGGGAGGGCTTACCATCTGGCCCCAGTGCTGCAATG
ATACCGCGAGACCCACGCTCACCGGCTCCAGATTTATCAGCAATAAACCAGCCAGCCGGAAGGGCCGAGC
GCAGAAGTGGTCCTGCAACTTTATCCGCCTCCATCCAGTCTATTAATTGTTGCCGGGAAGCTAGAGTAAG
TAGTTCGCCAGTTAATAGTTTGCGCAACGTTGTTGCCATTGCTACAGGCATCGTGGTGTCACGCTCGTCG
TTTGGTATGGCTTCATTCAGCTCCGGTTCCCAACGATCAAGGCGAGTTACATGATCCCCCATGTTGTGCA
AAAAAGCGGTTAGCTCCTTCGGTCCTCCGATCGTTGTCAGAAGTAAGTTGGCCGCAGTGTTATCACTCAT
GGTTATGGCAGCACTGCATAATTCTCTTACTGTCATGCCATCCGTAAGATGCTTTTCTGTGACTGGTGAG
TACTCAACCAAGTCATTCTGAGAATAGTGTATGCGGCGACCGAGTTGCTCTTGCCCGGCGTCAATACGGG
ATAATACCGCGCCACATAGCAGAACTTTAAAAGTGCTCATCATTGGAAAACGTTCTTCGGGGCGAAAACT
CTCAAGGATCTTACCGCTGTTGAGATCCAGTTCGATGTAACCCACTCGTGCACCCAACTGATCTTCAGCA
TCTTTTACTTTCACCAGCGTTTCTGGGTGAGCAAAAACAGGAAGGCAAAATGCCGCAAAAAAGGGAATAA
GGGCGACACGGAAATGTTGAATACTCATACTCTTCCTTTTTCAATATTATTGAAGCATTTATCAGGGTTA
TTGTCTCATGAGCGGATACATATTTGAATGTATTTAGAAAAATAAACAAATAGGGGTTCCGCGCACATTT
CCCCGAAAAGTGCCACCTGACGTC
